>Addgene plasmid #12861 | DCT.VV.Orf173 | addgene partial sequence | sequence record 19250 | T7 5'-TAATACGACTCACTATAGGG-3'
TACCGAGCTCGGATCCAGTACCCTTCACCGAATTCCAGCTGACCACCATGGCCGAGGAATTTGTACAACA
AAGGTTGGCCAATAACAAAGTGACAATTTTTGTCAAGTATACATGTCCTTTTTGTAGAAATGCACTGGAT
ATTCTAAATAAGTTTAGTTTCAAAAGAGGAGCGTATGAAATTGTCGATATTAAAGAATTTAAACCCGAAA
ATGAATTGCGTGACTATTTTGAACAAATTACTGGTGGTAGAACTGTTCCTAGAATCTTTTTTGGGAAAAC
TTCTATTGGTGGATATAGCGACCTGTTGGAAATAGACAACATGGACGCATTGGGTGATATTCTATCATCT
ATTGGGGTATTGAGAACTTGTTGAGCAATTCCCGGGGATCCGAATAAAGGGTCAAGACAATTCTGCAGAT
ATCCAGCACAGTGGCGGCCGCTCGAGTCTAGAGGGCCCGCGGTTCGAAGGTAAGCCTATCCCTAACCCTC
TCCTCGGTCTCGATTCTACGCGTACCGGTCATCATCACCATCACCATTGAGTTTAAACCCGCTGATCAGC
CTCGACTGTGCCTTCTAGTTGCCAGCCATCTGTTGTTTGCCCCTCCCCCGTGCCTTCCTTGACCCTGGAA
GGTGCCACTCCCACTGTCCTTTCCTAATAAAATGAGGAAATTGCATCGCATTGTCTGAGT
