[The description below was written by a language model from this plasmid's Addgene catalogue record.]
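Description:
DCT.VV.Orf173 is a mammalian expression plasmid carrying a single vaccinia virus open reading frame, one member of a library of vaccinia ORF clones. The backbone is Invitrogen's pcDNA 3.1D V5-His-TOPO (5514 bp without insert). It is maintained in E. coli at high copy under ampicillin selection and carries a neomycin resistance marker, so transfected mammalian cells can be selected with G418. The record includes no feature table. From general knowledge of this commercial backbone, expression is normally driven by the CMV immediate-early promoter, with a T7 promoter site just upstream of the cloning region (consistent with the listed T7 sequencing primer) and optional C-terminal V5 and His tags downstream. The record does not say whether the insert is in frame with those tags.

The insert is a 327 bp vaccinia ORF designated VV.Orf173 within the library, also annotated as glutaredoxin and as VV_WR_069 in the WR strain numbering. BamHI sites flank it on both sides and are retained. The plasmid and insert names apply only to this collection; the corresponding Copenhagen and WR strain names are given in the library's accompanying data sheet.

The associated work concerned the identification of poxvirus CD8+ T cell determinants to inform the design and characterization of smallpox vaccines, so the clone appears intended for expressing an individual viral protein in mammalian cells to screen for T cell recognition. The depositors state that the plasmid was built for screening and may differ from the canonical gene sequence, so the insert should be checked against the available quality-control sequence data.
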