Addgene plasmid #12861: DCT.VV.Orf173
Purpose: This plasmid was designed for screening purposes and may contain discrepancies relative to the current canonical GenBank version of the gene.
Depositing lab: Jack Bennink & Jon Yewdell. Depositing organization: National Institute of Allergy and Infectious Diseases (NIAID). Publication: Identification of poxvirus CD8+ T cell determinants to enable rational design and characterization of smallpox vaccines. Tscharke DC, Karupiah G, Zhou J, Palmore T, Irvine KR, Haeryfar SM, Williams S, Sidney J, Sette A, Bennink JR, Yewdell JW. J Exp Med. 2005 January 3; 201(1): 95–104. 10.1084/jem.20041912 PubMed 15623576.
Backbone
  Vector backbone: pcDNA 3.1D V5-His-TOPO
  Backbone manufacturer: Invitrogen
  Backbone size w/o insert (bp): 5514
  Vector type: Mammalian Expression
  Selectable markers: Neomycin (select with G418)
Growth in bacteria
  Bacterial resistance: Ampicillin, 100 μg/mL
  Growth temperature: 37°C
  Growth strain: DH5alpha
  Copy number: High Copy
Gene/Insert
  Gene/Insert name: VV.Orf173 (alt names: Glutaredoxin; VV_WR_069)
  Species: Vaccinia Virus
  Insert size (bp): 327
  GenBank ID: 9790991
  Cloning method: Restriction Enzyme; 5′ cloning site BamHI (not destroyed); 3′ cloning site BamHI (not destroyed)
  Sequencing primers: 5′ Universal T7
Terms and licenses: Academic/Nonprofit Terms; Industry Terms: Not Available to Industry
Depositor comments: Please see the Vaccinia kit page ( https://www.addgene.org/vvorf/ ) for more information. The kit page contains the supplemental VVOrfData spreadsheet, which includes important information about this plasmid. The plasmid and insert names provided here relate only to this library. The name of the ORF (if present) in VACV strain Copenhagen and the name of the ORF (if annotated) in VACV strain WR sequence can be found in VVOrfData spreadsheet. Please note that the amino acid sequence given for each ORF in the spreadsheet may contain some errors. Additionally, changes from the expected sequence may be present in these plasmids. Please see Addgene's quality control sequence and sequencing notes in the VVOrfData spreadsheet before ordering this plasmid.
How to cite: DCT.VV.Orf173 was a gift from Jack Bennink & Jon Yewdell (Addgene plasmid # 12861 ; http://n2t.net/addgene:12861 ; RRID:Addgene_12861)
